>Addgene plasmid #21145 | PCMV-flag-Caspase11 | addgene full sequence | sequence record 376732 | Addgene NGS Result
[124 nt withheld, positions 1-124]
C
[91 nt withheld, positions 126-216]
A
[49 nt withheld, positions 218-266]
CCTTTGACGTTGGAGTCCACGTTCTTT
[37 nt withheld, positions 294-330]
ACCCTATCTCGGTCTATTCTTTTGATTTATAAGGGATTTTGCCGATTTCGGCCTATTGGTTAAAAAATGA
GCTGATTTAACAAAAATTTAACGCGAATTTTAACAAAATATTAACGCTTACAATTTCCATTCGCCATTCA
GGCTGCGCAACTGTTGGGAAGGGCGATCGGTGCGGGCCTCTTCGCTATTACGCCAGCTGGCGAAAGGGGG
ATGTGCTGCAAGGCGATTAAGTTGGGTAACGCCAGGGTTTTCCCAGTCACGACGTTGTAAAACGACGGCC
AGTGCCAAGCTGATCTATACATTGAATCAATATTGGCAATTAGCCATATTAGTCATTGGTTATATAGCAT
AAATCAATATTGGCTATTGGCCATTGCATACGTTGTATCTATATCATAATATGTACATTTATATTGGCTC
ATGTCCAATATGACCGCCATGTTGACATTGATTATTGACTAGTTATTAATAGTAATCAATTACGGGGTCA
TTAGTTCATAGCCCATATATGGAGTTCCGCGTTACATAACTTACGGTAAATGGCCCGCCTGGCTGACCGC
CCAACGACCCCCGCCCATTGACGTCAATAATGACGTATGTTCCCATAGTAACGCCAATAGGGACTTTCCA
TTGACGTCAATGGGTGGAGTATTTACGGTAAACTGCCCACTTGGCAGTACATCAAGTGTATCATATGCCA
AGTCCGCCCCCTATTGACGTCAATGACGGTAAATGGCCCGCCTGGCATTATGCCCAGTACATGACCTTAC
GGGACTTTCCTACTTGGCAGTACATCTACGTATTAGTCATCGCTATTACCATGGTGATGCGGTTTTGGCA
GTACACCAATGGGCGTGGATAGCGGTTTGACTCACGGGGATTTCCAAGTCTCCACCCCATTGACGTCAAT
GGGAGTTTGTTTTGGCACCAAAATCAACGGGACTTTCCAAAATGTCGTAATAACCCCGCCCCGTTGACGC
AAATGGGCGGTAGGCGTGTACGGTGGGAGGTCTATATAAGCAGAGCTCGTTTAGTGAACCGTCAGAATTA
ACCATGGACTACAAAGACCATGACGGTGATTATAAAGATCATGACATCGATTACAAGGATGACGATGACA
AGCTTGCGGCCGCGAATTCAATGGCTGAAAACAAACACCCTGACAAACCACTTAAGGTGTTGGAACAGCT
GGGCAAAGAAGTCCTTACGGAGTACCTAGAAAAATTAGTACAAAGCAATGTACTGAAATTAAAGGAGGAA
GATAAACAAAAATTTAACAATGCTGAACGCAGTGACAAGCGTTGGGTTTTTGTAGATGCCATGAAAAAGA
AACACAGCAAAGTAGGTGAAATGCTTCTCCAGACATTCTTCAGTGTGGACCCAGGCAGCCACCATGGTGA
AGCTAATCTGGAAATGGAGGAACCAGAAGAATCATTGAACACTCTCAAGCTTTGTTCCCCTGAAGAGTTC
ACAAGGCTTTGCAGAGAAAAGACACAAGAAATTTACCCAATAAAGGAGGCCAATGGCCGTACACGAAAGG
CTCTTATCATATGCAATACAGAGTTCAAACATCTCTCACTGAGGTATGGGGCTAAATTTGACATCATTGG
TATGAAAGGCCTTCTTGAAGACTTAGGCTACGATGTGGTGGTGAAAGAGGAGCTTACAGCAGAGGGCATG
GAGTCAGAGATGAAAGACTTTGCTGCACTCTCAGAACACCAGACATCAGACAGCACATTCCTGGTGCTAA
TGTCTCATGGCACACTGCATGGCATTTGTGGAACAATGCACAGTGAAAAAACTCCAGATGTGCTACAGTA
TGATACCATCTATCAGATATTCAACAATTGCCACTGTCCAGGTCTACGAGACAAACCCAAAGTCATCATT
GTGCAGGCCTGCAGAGGTGGGAACTCTGGAGAAATGTGGATCAGAGAGTCTTCAAAACCCCAGTTGTGCA
GAGGTGTAGATCTACCTAGGAATATGGAAGCTGATGCTGTCAAGCTGAGCCACGTGGAGAAGGACTTCAT
TGCCTTCTACTCTACAACCCCACATCACTTGTCCTACCGAGACAAAACAGGAGGCTCTTACTTCATCACT
AGACTCATTTCCTGCTTCCGGAAACATGCTTGCTCTTGTCATCTCTTTGATATATTCCTGAAGGTGCAAC
AATCATTTGAAAAGGCAAGTATTCATTCCCAGATGCCCACCATTGATCGGGCAACCTTGACAAGATATTT
CTACCTCTTTCCTGGCAACTGAGGATCCCGGGTGGCATCCCTGTGACCCCTCCCCAGTGCCTCTCCTGGC
CCTGGAAGTTGCCACTCCAGTGCCCACCAGCCTTGTCCTAATAAAATTAAGTTGCATCATTTTGTCTGAC
TAGGTGTCCTTCTATAATATTATGGGGTGGAGGGGGGTGGTATGGAGCAAGGGGCAAGTTGGGAAGACAA
CCTGTAGGGCCTGCGGGGTCTATTGGGAACCAAGCTGGAGTGCAGTGGCACAATCTTGGCTCACTGCAAT
CTCCGCCTCCTGGGTTCAAGCGATTCTCCTGCCTCAGCCTCCCGAGTTGTTGGGATTCCAGGCATGCATG
ACCAGGCTCAGCTAATTTTTGTTTTTTTGGTAGAGACGGGGTTTCACCATATTGGCCAGGCTGGTCTCCA
ACTCCTAATCTCAGGTGATCTACCCACCTTGGCCTCCCAAATTGCTGGGATTACAGGCGTGAACCACTGC
TCCCTTCCCTGTCCTTCTGATTTTAAAATAACTATACCAGCAGGAGGACGTCCAGACACAGCATAGGCTA
CCTGGCCATGCCCAACCGGTGGGACATTTGAGTTGCTTGCTTGGCACTGTCCTCTCATGCGTTGGGTCCA
CTCAGTAGATGCCTGTTGAATTGGGTACGCGGCCAGCTTGGCTGTGGAATGTGTGTCAGTTAGGGTGTGG
AAAGTCCCCAGGCTCCCCAGCAGGCAGAAGTATGCAAAGCATGCATCTCAATTAGTCAGCAACCAGGTGT
GGAAAGTCCCCAGGCTCCCCAGCAGGCAGAAGTATGCAAAGCATGCATCTCAATTAGTCAGCAACCATAG
TCCCGCCCCTAACTCCGCCCATCCCGCCCCTAACTCCGCCCAGTTCCGCCCATTCTCCGCCCCATGGCTG
ACTAATTTTTTTTATTTATGCAGAGGCCGAGGCCGCCTCGGCCTCTGAGCTATTCCAGAAGTAGTGAGGA
GGCTTTTTTGGAGGCCTAGGCTTTTGCAAAAAGCTCCTCGAGGAACTGAAAAACCAGAAAGTTAATTCCC
TATAGTGAGTCGTATTAAATTCGTAATCATGTCATAGCTGTTTCCTGTGTGAAATTGTTATCCGCTCACA
ATTCCACACAACATACGAGCCGGAAGCATAAAGTGTAAAGCCTGGGGTGCCTAATGAGTGAGCTAACTCA
CATTAATTGCGTTGCGCTCACTGCCCGCTTTCCAGTCGGGAAACCTGTCGTGCCAGCTGCATTAATGAAT
CGGCCAACGCGCGGGGAGAGGCGGTTTGCGTATTGGGCGCTCTTCCGCTTCCTCGCTCACTGACTCGCTG
CGCTCGGTCGTTCGGCTGCGGCGAGCGGTATCAGCTCACTCAAAGGCGGTAATACGGTTATCCACAGAAT
CAGGGGATAACGCAGGAAAGAACATGTGAGCAAAAGGCCAGCAAAAGGCCAGGAACCGTAAAAAGGCCGC
GTTGCTGGCGTTTTTCCATAGGCTCCGCCCCCCTGACGAGCATCACAAAAATCGACGCTCAAGTCAGAGG
TGGCGAAACCCGACAGGACTATAAAGATACCAGGCGTTTCCCCCTGGAAGCTCCCTCGTGCGCTCTCCTG
TTCCGACCCTGCCGCTTACCGGATACCTGTCCGCCTTTCTCCCTTCGGGAAGCGTGGCGCTTTCTCATAG
CTCACGCTGTAGGTATCTCAGTTCGGTGTAGGTCGTTCGCTCCAAGCTGGGCTGTGTGCACGAACCCCCC
GTTCAGCCCGACCGCTGCGCCTTATCCGGTAACTATCGTCTTGAGTCCAACCCGGTAAGACACGACTTAT
CGCCACTGGCAGCAGCCACTGGTAACAGGATTAGCAGAGCGAGGTATGTAGGCGGTGCTACAGAGTTCTT
GAAGTGGTGGCCTAACTACGGCTACACTAGAAGAACAGTATTTGGTATCTGCGCTCTGCTGAAGCCAGTT
ACCTTCGGAAAAAGAGTTGGTAGCTCTTGATCCGGCAAACAAACCACCGCTGGTAGCGGTGGTTTTTTTG
TTTGCAAGCAGCAGATTACGCGCAGAAAAAAAGGATCTCAAGAAGATCCTTTGATCTTTTCTACGGGGTC
TGACGCTCAGTGGAACGAAAACTCACGTTAAGGGATTTTGGTCATGAGATTATCAAAAAGGATCTTCACC
TAGATCCTTTTAAATTAAAAATGAAGTTTTAAATCAATCTAAAGTATATATGAGTAAACTTGGTCTGACA
GTTACCAATGCTTAATCAGTGAGGCACCTATCTCAGCGATCTGTCTATTTCGTTCATCCATAGTTGCCTG
ACTCCCCGTCGTGTAGATAACTACGATACGGGAGGGCTTACCATCTGGCCCCAGTGCTGCAATGATACCG
CGAGACCCACGCTCACCGGCTCCAGATTTATCAGCAATAAACCAGCCAGCCGGAAGGGCCGAGCGCAGAA
GTGGTCCTGCAACTTTATCCGCCTCCATCCAGTCTATTAATTGTTGCCGGGAAGCTAGAGTAAGTAGTTC
GCCAGTTAATAGTTTGCGCAACGTTGTTGCCATTGCTACAGGCATCGTGGTGTCACGCTCGTCGTTTGGT
ATGGCTTCATTCAGCTCCGGTTCCCAACGATCAAGGCGAGTTACATGATCCCCCATGTTGTGCAAAAAAG
CGGTTAGCTCCTTCGGTCCTCCGATCGTTGTCAGAAGTAAGTTGGCCGCAGTGTTATCACTCATGGTTAT
GGCAGCACTGCATAATTCTCTTACTGTCATGCCATCCGTAAGATGCTTTTCTGTGACTGGTGAGTACTCA
ACCAAGTCATTCTGAGAATAGTGTATGCGGCGACCGAGTTGCTCTTGCCCGGCGTCAATACGGGATAATA
CCGCGCCACATAGCAGAACTTTAAAAGTGCTCATCATTGGAAAACGTTCTTCGGGGCGAAAACTCTCAAG
GATCTTACCGCTGTTGAGATCCAGTTCGATGTAACCCACTCGTGCACCCAACTGATCTTCAGCATCTTTT
ACTTTCACCAGCGTTTCTGGGTGAGCAAAAACAGGAAGGCAAAATGCCGCAAAAAAGGGAATAAGGGCGA
CACGGAAATGTTGAATACTCATACTCTTCCTTTTTCAATATTATTGAAGCATTTATCAGGGTTATTGTCT
CATGAGCGGATACATATTTGAATGTATTTAGAAAAATAAACAAATAGGGGTTCCGCGCACATTTCCCCGA
AAAGTGCCACCTG
Features (pLannotate 1.2.2; 16 found; start..end, strand, type, name):
      1..429     +  rep_origin     f1 ori (sequence partly withheld): f1 bacteriophage origin of replication; arrow indicates direction of (+) strand synthesis
    460..614     -  CDS            lacZα (fragment): LacZα fragment of β-galactosidase; lacZ fragment
    774..1153    +  enhancer       CMV enhancer: human cytomegalovirus immediate early enhancer
   1155..1354    +  promoter       CMV promoter: human cytomegalovirus (CMV) immediate early promoter
   1387..1452    +  CDS            3xFLAG: three tandem FLAG® epitope tags, followed by an enterokinase cleavage site
   1471..2589    +  CDS            Casp4: CASP4_MOUSE - Also known as Casp11 From Mus musculus (Mouse).
   2600..3222    +  polyA_signal   hGH poly(A) signal: human growth hormone polyadenylation signal
   3251..3580    +  promoter       SV40 promoter: SV40 enhancer and early promoter
   3619..3637    -  promoter       T7 promoter: promoter for bacteriophage T7 RNA polymerase
   3675..3691    -  protein_bind   lac operator: The lac repressor binds to the lac operator to inhibit transcription in E. coli. This inhibition can be relieved by adding lactose or isopropyl-β-D-thiogalactopyranoside (IPTG). lac repressor encoded by lacI
   3699..3729    -  promoter       lac promoter: promoter for the E. coli lac operon
   3744..3765    -  protein_bind   CAP binding site: CAP binding activates transcription in the presence of cAMP. E. coli catabolite activator protein
   3778..3870    -  CDS            lacI (fragment): lac repressor; lacI; The lac repressor binds to the lac operator to inhibit transcription in E. coli. This inhibition can be relieved by adding lactose or isopropyl-β-D-thiogalactopyranoside (IPTG).
   4053..4641    -  rep_origin     ori: high-copy-number ColE1/pMB1/pBR322/pUC origin of replication
   4812..5672    -  CDS            AmpR: β-lactamase; bla; confers resistance to ampicillin, carbenicillin, and related antibiotics
   5673..5777    -  promoter       AmpR promoter: bla
