[The description below was written by a language model from this plasmid's Addgene catalogue record and pLannotate feature annotations shown in this document.]
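Description:
PCMV-flag-Caspase11 is a mammalian expression plasmid built on the pCMV-3flag 7.1 backbone (about 4.7 kb without insert; the sequenced record is 5,803 nt) that drives expression of mouse caspase-11, the product of the Casp4 gene (also called Casp11 or ich-3). It is propagated in E. coli as a high-copy plasmid through a ColE1/pUC-type origin and selected with ampicillin via a β-lactamase gene under its own bla promoter. An f1 phage origin is also present, which in principle allows production of single-stranded DNA. Remnants of lac-derived cloning vector sequence (lacZα and lacI fragments, lac promoter and operator, CAP site, a T7 promoter) are annotated in the backbone but play no evident role in the expression cassette.

The payload is a single transcription unit. The human cytomegalovirus immediate early enhancer and promoter direct strong constitutive transcription in mammalian cells, followed by a 3xFLAG coding sequence with an enterokinase cleavage site, then the roughly 1.1 kb caspase-11 open reading frame inserted between EcoRI and BamHI sites, both of which were retained. This yields caspase-11 with an N-terminal triple FLAG epitope supplied by the backbone. The transcript is terminated by the human growth hormone polyadenylation signal. An SV40 enhancer/early promoter region lies downstream, but no mammalian selection marker is annotated after it, so the plasmid appears suited to transient transfection rather than drug-selected stable lines.

The FLAG tag permits detection and immunoprecipitation of the expressed protein with anti-FLAG reagents. The associated publication concerns caspase-11 regulation of cell migration through Aip1–cofilin-mediated actin depolymerization, consistent with use in overexpression and protein interaction studies.
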