Addgene plasmid #21145: PCMV-flag-Caspase11
Depositing lab: Junying Yuan. Depositing organization: Harvard Medical School. Publication: Caspase-11 regulates cell migration by promoting Aip1-Cofilin-mediated actin depolymerization. Li J, Brieher WM, Scimone ML, Kang SJ, Zhu H, Yin H, von Andrian UH, Mitchison T, Yuan J. Nat Cell Biol. 2007 Mar . 9(3):276-86. 10.1038/ncb1541 PubMed 17293856.
Backbone
  Vector backbone: pCMV-3flag 7.1
  Backbone size w/o insert (bp): 4700
  Vector type: Mammalian Expression
Growth in bacteria
  Bacterial resistance: Ampicillin, 100 μg/mL
  Growth temperature: 37°C
  Growth strain: DH5alpha
  Copy number: High Copy
Gene/Insert
  Gene/Insert name: Caspase11 (alt name: Casp11)
  Species: M. musculus (mouse)
  Insert size (bp): 1122
  Entrez Gene: Casp4 (a.k.a. CASP-11, CASP-4, Casp11, Caspl, ich-3)
  Tag / fusion protein: flag (N terminal on backbone)
  Cloning method: Restriction Enzyme; 5′ cloning site EcoRI (not destroyed); 3′ cloning site BamHI (not destroyed)
  Sequencing primers: 5′ n/a
Terms and licenses: Academic/Nonprofit Terms; Industry Terms: Not Available to Industry
How to cite: PCMV-flag-Caspase11 was a gift from Junying Yuan (Addgene plasmid # 21145 ; http://n2t.net/addgene:21145 ; RRID:Addgene_21145)
