>Addgene plasmid #21145 | PCMV-flag-Caspase11 | addgene partial sequence | sequence record 26960 | CMV-F 5'-CGCAAATGGGCGGTAGGCGTG-3'
GCAGAGCTCGTTTAGTGAACCGTCAGAATTAACCATGGACTACAAAGACCATGACGGTGATTATAAAGAT
CATGACATCGATTACAAGGATGACGATGACAAGCTTGCGGCCGCGAATTCAATGGCTGAAAACAAACACC
CTGACAAACCACTTAAGGTGTTGGAACAGCTGGGCAAAGAAGTCCTTACGGAGTACCTAGAAAAATTAGT
ACAAAGCAATGTACTGAAATTAAAGGAGGAAGATAAACAAAAATTTAACAATGCTGAACGCAGTGACAAG
CGTTGGGTTTTTGTAGATGCCATGAAAAAGAAACACAGCAAAGTAGGTGAAATGCTTCTCCAGACATTCT
TCAGTGTGGACCCAGGCAGCCACCATGGTGAAGCTAATCTGGAAATGGAGGAACCAGAAGAATCATTGAA
CACTCTCAAGCTTTGTTCCCCTGAAGAGTTCACAAGGCTTTGCAGAGAAAAGACACAAGAAATTTACCCA
ATAAAGGAGGCCAATGGCCGTACACGAAAGGCTCTTATCATATGCAATACAGAGTTCAAACATCTCTCAC
TGAGGTATGGGGCTAAATTTGACATCATTGGTATGAAAGGCCTTCTTGAAGACTTAGGCTACGATGTGGT
GGTGAAAGAGGAGCTTACAGCAGAGGGCATGGAGTCAGAGATGAAAGACTTTGCTGCACTCTCAGAACAC
CAGACATCAGACAGCACATTCCTGGTGCTAATGTCTCATGGCACACTGCATGGCATTTGTGGA
